Addgene plasmid #160761: R2x2_VAL88
Purpose: Expresses R2x2_VAL88 in bacterial cells
Depositing lab: Nobuyasu Koga. Depositing organization: Institute for Molecular Science. Publication: Robust folding of a de novo designed ideal protein even with most of the core mutated to valine. Koga R, Yamamoto M, Kosugi T, Kobayashi N, Sugiki T, Fujiwara T, Koga N. Proc Natl Acad Sci U S A. 2020 Nov 23. pii: 2002120117. doi: 10.1073/pnas.2002120117. PubMed 33229587.
Backbone
  Vector backbone: pET21b(+)
  Backbone size w/o insert (bp): 5358
  Total vector size (bp): 5640
  Vector type: Bacterial Expression
Growth in bacteria
  Bacterial resistance: Ampicillin, 100 μg/mL
  Growth temperature: 37°C
  Growth strain: DH5alpha
  Growth instructions: For protein expression, BL21 star is recommended
  Copy number: High Copy
Gene/Insert
  Gene/Insert name: R2x2_VAL88 (alt name: Rsmn2x2_5_6_10mut)
  Species: Synthetic
  Insert size (bp): 282
  Mutation: 10-residue mutations of Rsmn2x2_5_6
  Tag / fusion protein: 6xHis (C terminal on backbone)
  Cloning method: Restriction Enzyme; 5′ cloning site NdeI (not destroyed); 3′ cloning site XhoI (not destroyed)
  Sequencing primers: 5′ T7
Resource information
  A portion of this plasmid was derived from a plasmid made by: David Baker, University of Washington, HHMI
Terms and licenses: Academic/Nonprofit Terms; Industry Terms: Not Available to Industry
How to cite: R2x2_VAL88 was a gift from Nobuyasu Koga (Addgene plasmid # 160761 ; http://n2t.net/addgene:160761 ; RRID:Addgene_160761)
