[The description below was written by a language model from this plasmid's Addgene catalogue record and pLannotate feature annotations shown in this document.]
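Description:
R2x2_VAL88 is a bacterial expression plasmid built on the pET21b(+) backbone, about 5.6 kb in total, for producing a de novo designed synthetic protein in E. coli. It is maintained through a ColE1/pBR322-type origin and selected with ampicillin via the β-lactamase gene and its own promoter. The catalogue lists it as high copy, although the feature table also shows the rop gene and the bom region, which are typical of pBR322-derived pET vectors. An f1 origin is present as well, allowing single-stranded DNA production. Short annotated tetracycline-resistance fragments and a predicted E. coli open reading frame are backbone remnants rather than functional markers.

The 282 bp insert, also called Rsmn2x2_5_6_10mut, is a variant of the designed protein Rsmn2x2_5_6 carrying ten residue substitutions. It was cloned between NdeI and XhoI, both of which are retained. The coding sequence itself is not annotated in the feature table, but it would occupy the gap between the T7 gene 10 ribosome binding site and the histidine tag. Transcription comes from a T7 promoter followed by a lac operator, and the plasmid-borne lacI gene supplies repressor, so expression is held off until induction with IPTG in a host that provides T7 RNA polymerase. The protein is fused in frame to a C-terminal 6xHis tag from the backbone (annotated as a fragment of a longer His tag) for affinity purification, and a T7 terminator closes the unit. The short "SET1" fragment just upstream of the terminator is probably an annotation match to backbone sequence rather than a deliberate fusion. The associated publication title concerns the robustness of folding in an ideal designed protein whose core is largely mutated to valine, suggesting use in producing recombinant protein for such folding studies.
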