Features (pLannotate 1.2.2; 18 found; start..end, strand, type, name):
     39..57      +  promoter       T7 promoter: promoter for bacteriophage T7 RNA polymerase
     58..82      +  protein_bind   lac operator: The lac repressor binds to the lac operator to inhibit transcription in E. coli. This inhibition can be relieved by adding lactose or isopropyl-β-D-thiogalactopyranoside (IPTG). lac repressor encoded by lacI
     97..119     +  RBS            RBS: efficient ribosome binding site from bacteriophage T7 gene 10 (Olins and Rangwala, 1989)
    406..423     +  CDS            9xHis (fragment): 9xHis affinity tag
    433..482     +  CDS            SET1 (fragment): solubility-enhancement tag derived from T7 phage gene 10B
    490..537     +  terminator     T7 terminator: transcription terminator for bacteriophage T7 RNA polymerase
    574..1002    +  rep_origin     f1 ori (sequence partly withheld): f1 bacteriophage origin of replication; arrow indicates direction of (+) strand synthesis
   1055..1159    +  promoter       AmpR promoter: bla
   1160..2020    +  CDS            AmpR: β-lactamase; bla; confers resistance to ampicillin, carbenicillin, and related antibiotics
   2191..2779    +  rep_origin     ori: high-copy-number ColE1/pMB1/pBR322/pUC origin of replication
   2965..3104    -  misc_feature   bom: basis of mobility region from pBR322
   3206..3397    -  CDS            rop: Rop protein, which maintains plasmids at low copy number; rop
   3414..3794    +  CDS            YPB1_ECOLX: Protein predicted: Swiss-Prot protein existence level 4. From Escherichia coli.
   3866..4157    -  CDS            TcR (fragment): tetracycline efflux protein; tet; confers resistance to tetracycline
   4172..4193    -  protein_bind   CAP binding site: CAP binding activates transcription in the presence of cAMP. E. coli catabolite activator protein
   4206..5288    -  CDS            lacI: lac repressor; lacI; The lac repressor binds to the lac operator to inhibit transcription in E. coli. This inhibition can be relieved by adding lactose or isopropyl-β-D-thiogalactopyranoside (IPTG).
   5289..5366    -  promoter       lacI promoter: lacI
   5374..17      -  CDS            TcR (fragment) (across the origin): tetracycline efflux protein; tet; confers resistance to tetracycline
>Addgene plasmid #160761 | R2x2_VAL88 | addgene full sequence | sequence record 314733 | Addgene NGS Result
GTCCGGCGTAGAGGATCGAGATCTCGATCCCGCGAAATTAATACGACTCACTATAGGGGAATTGTGAGCG
GATAACAATTCCCCTCTAGAAATAATTTTGTTTAACTTTAAGAAGGAGATATACATATGGGTCGCGTGGT
TGTTGTGGTAACCTCTGAACAGGTGAAAGAAGAAGTTCGTAAGAAATTCCCGCAAGTTGAAGTCCGTGTG
GTTACGACCGAAGAAGACGCGAAACAGGTTGTCAAGGAAGTCCAGAAGAAAGGTGTACAGAAAGTTGTAG
TGGTTGGTGTTTCTGAAAAAGTGGTGCAGAAAGTCAAACAGGAAGCAAACGTTCAGGTTTACCGTGTTAC
CTCTAACGACGAAGTGGAGCAGGTTGTTAAAGACGTTAAAGGTTCTGGTCTCGAGCACCACCACCACCAC
CACTGAGATCCGGCTGCTAACAAAGCCCGAAAGGAAGCTGAGTTGGCTGCTGCCACCGCTGAGCAATAAC
TAGCATAACCCCTTGGGGCCTCTAAACGGGTCTTGAGGGGTTTTTTGCTGAAAGGAGGAACTATATCCGG
ATTGGCGAATGGG
[124 nt withheld, positions 574-697]
C
[91 nt withheld, positions 699-789]
A
[49 nt withheld, positions 791-839]
CCTTTGACGTTGGAGTCCACGTTCTTT
[37 nt withheld, positions 867-903]
ACCCTATCTCGGTCTATTCTTTTGATTTATAAGGGATTTTGCCGATTTCGGCCTATTGGTTAAAAAATGA
GCTGATTTAACAAAAATTTAACGCGAATTTTAACAAAATATTAACGCTTACAATTTAGGTGGCACTTTTC
GGGGAAATGTGCGCGGAACCCCTATTTGTTTATTTTTCTAAATACATTCAAATATGTATCCGCTCATGAG
ACAATAACCCTGATAAATGCTTCAATAATATTGAAAAAGGAAGAGTATGAGTATTCAACATTTCCGTGTC
GCCCTTATTCCCTTTTTTGCGGCATTTTGCCTTCCTGTTTTTGCTCACCCAGAAACGCTGGTGAAAGTAA
AAGATGCTGAAGATCAGTTGGGTGCACGAGTGGGTTACATCGAACTGGATCTCAACAGCGGTAAGATCCT
TGAGAGTTTTCGCCCCGAAGAACGTTTTCCAATGATGAGCACTTTTAAAGTTCTGCTATGTGGCGCGGTA
TTATCCCGTATTGACGCCGGGCAAGAGCAACTCGGTCGCCGCATACACTATTCTCAGAATGACTTGGTTG
AGTACTCACCAGTCACAGAAAAGCATCTTACGGATGGCATGACAGTAAGAGAATTATGCAGTGCTGCCAT
AACCATGAGTGATAACACTGCGGCCAACTTACTTCTGACAACGATCGGAGGACCGAAGGAGCTAACCGCT
TTTTTGCACAACATGGGGGATCATGTAACTCGCCTTGATCGTTGGGAACCGGAGCTGAATGAAGCCATAC
CAAACGACGAGCGTGACACCACGATGCCTGCAGCAATGGCAACAACGTTGCGCAAACTATTAACTGGCGA
ACTACTTACTCTAGCTTCCCGGCAACAATTAATAGACTGGATGGAGGCGGATAAAGTTGCAGGACCACTT
CTGCGCTCGGCCCTTCCGGCTGGCTGGTTTATTGCTGATAAATCTGGAGCCGGTGAGCGTGGGTCTCGCG
GTATCATTGCAGCACTGGGGCCAGATGGTAAGCCCTCCCGTATCGTAGTTATCTACACGACGGGGAGTCA
GGCAACTATGGATGAACGAAATAGACAGATCGCTGAGATAGGTGCCTCACTGATTAAGCATTGGTAACTG
TCAGACCAAGTTTACTCATATATACTTTAGATTGATTTAAAACTTCATTTTTAATTTAAAAGGATCTAGG
TGAAGATCCTTTTTGATAATCTCATGACCAAAATCCCTTAACGTGAGTTTTCGTTCCACTGAGCGTCAGA
CCCCGTAGAAAAGATCAAAGGATCTTCTTGAGATCCTTTTTTTCTGCGCGTAATCTGCTGCTTGCAAACA
AAAAAACCACCGCTACCAGCGGTGGTTTGTTTGCCGGATCAAGAGCTACCAACTCTTTTTCCGAAGGTAA
CTGGCTTCAGCAGAGCGCAGATACCAAATACTGTCCTTCTAGTGTAGCCGTAGTTAGGCCACCACTTCAA
GAACTCTGTAGCACCGCCTACATACCTCGCTCTGCTAATCCTGTTACCAGTGGCTGCTGCCAGTGGCGAT
AAGTCGTGTCTTACCGGGTTGGACTCAAGACGATAGTTACCGGATAAGGCGCAGCGGTCGGGCTGAACGG
GGGGTTCGTGCACACAGCCCAGCTTGGAGCGAACGACCTACACCGAACTGAGATACCTACAGCGTGAGCT
ATGAGAAAGCGCCACGCTTCCCGAAGGGAGAAAGGCGGACAGGTATCCGGTAAGCGGCAGGGTCGGAACA
GGAGAGCGCACGAGGGAGCTTCCAGGGGGAAACGCCTGGTATCTTTATAGTCCTGTCGGGTTTCGCCACC
TCTGACTTGAGCGTCGATTTTTGTGATGCTCGTCAGGGGGGCGGAGCCTATGGAAAAACGCCAGCAACGC
GGCCTTTTTACGGTTCCTGGCCTTTTGCTGGCCTTTTGCTCACATGTTCTTTCCTGCGTTATCCCCTGAT
TCTGTGGATAACCGTATTACCGCCTTTGAGTGAGCTGATACCGCTCGCCGCAGCCGAACGACCGAGCGCA
GCGAGTCAGTGAGCGAGGAAGCGGAAGAGCGCCTGATGCGGTATTTTCTCCTTACGCATCTGTGCGGTAT
TTCACACCGCAATGGTGCACTCTCAGTACAATCTGCTCTGATGCCGCATAGTTAAGCCAGTATACACTCC
GCTATCGCTACGTGACTGGGTCATGGCTGCGCCCCGACACCCGCCAACACCCGCTGACGCGCCCTGACGG
GCTTGTCTGCTCCCGGCATCCGCTTACAGACAAGCTGTGACCGTCTCCGGGAGCTGCATGTGTCAGAGGT
TTTCACCGTCATCACCGAAACGCGCGAGGCAGCTGCGGTAAAGCTCATCAGCGTGGTCGTGAAGCGATTC
ACAGATGTCTGCCTGTTCATCCGCGTCCAGCTCGTTGAGTTTCTCCAGAAGCGTTAATGTCTGGCTTCTG
ATAAAGCGGGCCATGTTAAGGGCGGTTTTTTCCTGTTTGGTCACTGATGCCTCCGTGTAAGGGGGATTTC
TGTTCATGGGGGTAATGATACCGATGAAACGAGAGAGGATGCTCACGATACGGGTTACTGATGATGAACA
TGCCCGGTTACTGGAACGTTGTGAGGGTAAACAACTGGCGGTATGGATGCGGCGGGACCAGAGAAAAATC
ACTCAGGGTCAATGCCAGCGCTTCGTTAATACAGATGTAGGTGTTCCACAGGGTAGCCAGCAGCATCCTG
CGATGCAGATCCGGAACATAATGGTGCAGGGCGCTGACTTCCGCGTTTCCAGACTTTACGAAACACGGAA
ACCGAAGACCATTCATGTTGTTGCTCAGGTCGCAGACGTTTTGCAGCAGCAGTCGCTTCACGTTCGCTCG
CGTATCGGTGATTCATTCTGCTAACCAGTAAGGCAACCCCGCCAGCCTAGCCGGGTCCTCAACGACAGGA
GCACGATCATGCGCACCCGTGGGGCCGCCATGCCGGCGATAATGGCCTGCTTCTCGCCGAAACGTTTGGT
GGCGGGACCAGTGACGAAGGCTTGAGCGAGGGCGTGCAAGATTCCGAATACCGCAAGCGACAGGCCGATC
ATCGTCGCGCTCCAGCGAAAGCGGTCCTCGCCGAAAATGACCCAGAGCGCTGCCGGCACCTGTCCTACGA
GTTGCATGATAAAGAAGACAGTCATAAGTGCGGCGACGATAGTCATGCCCCGCGCCCACCGGAAGGAGCT
GACTGGGTTGAAGGCTCTCAAGGGCATCGGTCGAGATCCCGGTGCCTAATGAGTGAGCTAACTTACATTA
ATTGCGTTGCGCTCACTGCCCGCTTTCCAGTCGGGAAACCTGTCGTGCCAGCTGCATTAATGAATCGGCC
AACGCGCGGGGAGAGGCGGTTTGCGTATTGGGCGCCAGGGTGGTTTTTCTTTTCACCAGTGAGACGGGCA
ACAGCTGATTGCCCTTCACCGCCTGGCCCTGAGAGAGTTGCAGCAAGCGGTCCACGCTGGTTTGCCCCAG
CAGGCGAAAATCCTGTTTGATGGTGGTTAACGGCGGGATATAACATGAGCTGTCTTCGGTATCGTCGTAT
CCCACTACCGAGATATCCGCACCAACGCGCAGCCCGGACTCGGTAATGGCGCGCATTGCGCCCAGCGCCA
TCTGATCGTTGGCAACCAGCATCGCAGTGGGAACGATGCCCTCATTCAGCATTTGCATGGTTTGTTGAAA
ACCGGACATGGCACTCCAGTCGCCTTCCCGTTCCGCTATCGGCTGAATTTGATTGCGAGTGAGATATTTA
TGCCAGCCAGCCAGACGCAGACGCGCCGAGACAGAACTTAATGGGCCCGCTAACAGCGCGATTTGCTGGT
GACCCAATGCGACCAGATGCTCCACGCCCAGTCGCGTACCGTCTTCATGGGAGAAAATAATACTGTTGAT
GGGTGTCTGGTCAGAGACATCAAGAAATAACGCCGGAACATTAGTGCAGGCAGCTTCCACAGCAATGGCA
TCCTGGTCATCCAGCGGATAGTTAATGATCAGCCCACTGACGCGTTGCGCGAGAAGATTGTGCACCGCCG
CTTTACAGGCTTCGACGCCGCTTCGTTCTACCATCGACACCACCACGCTGGCACCCAGTTGATCGGCGCG
AGATTTAATCGCCGCGACAATTTGCGACGGCGCGTGCAGGGCCAGACTGGAGGTGGCAACGCCAATCAGC
AACGACTGTTTGCCCGCCAGTTGTTGTGCCACGCGGTTGGGAATGTAATTCAGCTCCGCCATCGCCGCTT
CCACTTTTTCCCGCGTTTTCGCAGAAACGTGGCTGGCCTGGTTCACCACGCGGGAAACGGTCTGATAAGA
GACACCGGCATACTCTGCGACATCGTATAACGTTACTGGTTTCACATTCACCACCCTGAATTGACTCTCT
TCCGGGCGCTATCATGCCATACCGCGAAAGGTTTTGCGCCATTCGATGGTGTCCGGGATCTCGACGCTCT
CCCTTATGCGACTCCTGCATTAGGAAGCAGCCCAGTAGTAGGTTGAGGCCGTTGAGCACCGCCGCCGCAA
GGAATGGTGCATGCAAGGAGATGGCGCCCAACAGTCCCCCGGCCACGGGGCCTGCCACCATACCCACGCC
GAAACAAGCGCTCATGAGCCCGAAGTGGCGAGCCCGATCTTCCCCATCGGTGATGTCGGCGATATAGGCG
CCAGCAACCGCACCTGTGGCGCCGGTGATGCCGGCCACGATGC
