>Addgene plasmid #160761 | R2x2_VAL88 | depositor partial sequence | sequence record 311294 | insert sequence
CATATGGGTCGCGTGGTTGTTGTGGTAACCTCTGAACAGGTGAAAGAAGAAGTTCGTAAGAAATTCCCGC
AAGTTGAAGTCCGTGTGGTTACGACCGAAGAAGACGCGAAACAGGTTGTCAAGGAAGTCCAGAAGAAAGG
TGTACAGAAAGTTGTAGTGGTTGGTGTTTCTGAAAAAGTGGTGCAGAAAGTCAAACAGGAAGCAAACGTT
CAGGTTTACCGTGTTACCTCTAACGACGAAGTGGAGCAGGTTGTTAAAGACGTTAAAGGTTCTGGTCTCG
AG
